Addgene plasmid #126141: pBbB18c-GFP
Purpose: Constitutive expression vector for Escherichia coli. BglBrick compatible.
Depositing lab: Nigel Scrutton. Depositing organization: University of Manchester. Publication: SelProm: A Queryable and Predictive Expression Vector Selection Tool for Escherichia coli. Jervis AJ, Carbonell P, Taylor S, Sung R, Dunstan MS, Robinson CJ, Breitling R, Takano E, Scrutton NS. ACS Synth Biol. 2019 Mar 18. doi: 10.1021/acssynbio.8b00399. PubMed 30870592.
Backbone
  Vector backbone: pBb
  Backbone size w/o insert (bp): 2663
  Vector type: Bacterial Expression, Synthetic Biology
Growth in bacteria
  Bacterial resistance: Chloramphenicol, 25 μg/mL
  Growth temperature: 37°C
  Growth strain: DH5alpha
  Copy number: High Copy
Gene/Insert
  Gene/Insert name: GFPuv
  Species: Synthetic
  Insert size (bp): 717
  Promoter: J23117
  Cloning method: Unknown
  Sequencing primers: 5′ GGTAGTGATCTTATTTCATTATGGTG
Terms and licenses: Academic/Nonprofit Terms; Industry Terms: Not Available to Industry
Depositor comments: Cloning method was In-Fusion.
How to cite: pBbB18c-GFP was a gift from Nigel Scrutton (Addgene plasmid # 126141 ; http://n2t.net/addgene:126141 ; RRID:Addgene_126141)
