[The description below was written by a language model from this plasmid's Addgene catalogue record and pLannotate feature annotations shown in this document.]
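Description:
pBbB18c-GFP is a small bacterial expression plasmid of the pBb (BglBrick-compatible) series, intended for constitutive gene expression in Escherichia coli and used in synthetic biology. The sequenced record is about 3.2 kb. This is somewhat shorter than the sum of the catalogued backbone (2,663 bp) and insert (717 bp) sizes, and the record does not explain the difference. Replication depends on the broad-host-range pBBR1 system, with the pBBR1 oriV (annotated as a fragment) adjacent to the gene for the Rep protein it requires. The catalogue lists the plasmid as high copy. Selection is by chloramphenicol, conferred by the cat chloramphenicol acetyltransferase gene. This gene is driven by its own promoter and followed by the phage lambda t0 terminator, which helps insulate the marker from the origin region.

The payload is a GFPuv reporter, described as synthetic. The automated annotation matches it to an Aequorea victoria-derived GFP variant. According to the catalogue the promoter is J23117, a member of the Anderson collection of constitutive sigma-70 promoters. The feature table instead labels this short region as a partial match to J23119, which is plausible because the family members share nearly identical sequences, so the depositor's designation should be taken as the intended part. Downstream of the reporter, the rrnB T1 and T7Te terminators in tandem stop transcription before it reaches the replication module.

The record states that the plasmid was assembled by In-Fusion cloning. Given its BglBrick compatibility, the GFP reading frame can presumably be swapped for other parts. The associated work concerns a predictive expression vector selection tool for E. coli, which suggests that this construct served as a fluorescent readout for one promoter, origin and marker combination.
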