Features (pLannotate 1.2.2; 9 found; start..end, strand, type, name):
      7..29      +  promoter       J23119(SpeI) promoter (fragment): bacterial promoter (Registry of Standard Biological Parts BBa J23119) modified to end with an SpeI site
     87..800     +  CDS            &alpha;GFP: &alpha;GFP is a basic (constitutively fluorescent) long stokes shift fluorescent protein published in 1996, derived from Aequorea victoria.
    836..907     +  terminator     rrnB T1 terminator: transcription terminator T1 from the E. coli rrnB gene
    923..950     +  terminator     T7Te terminator: phage T7 early transcription terminator
   1017..1679    -  CDS            pBBR1 Rep: replication protein for the broad-host-range plasmid pBBR1 from Bordetella bronchiseptica
   1680..2253    -  rep_origin     pBBR1 oriV (fragment): replication origin of the broad-host-range plasmid pBBR1 from Bordetella bronchiseptica; requires the pBBR1 Rep protein for replication
   2266..2360    -  terminator     lambda t0 terminator: transcription terminator from phage lambda
   2384..3040    -  CDS            cat: CAT_ECOLX - Experimental evidence at protein level: Swiss-Prot protein existence level 1. This enzyme is an effector of chloramphenicol resistance in bacteria. From Escherichia coli. This protein is used as a marker in many commonly used cloning vectors, such as pACYC184.
   3041..3143    -  promoter       cat promoter: promoter of the E. coli cat gene encoding chloramphenicol acetyltransferase
>Addgene plasmid #126141 | pBbB18c-GFP | addgene full sequence | sequence record 247105 | Addgene NGS Result
GACGTCTTGACAGCTAGCTCAGTCCTAGGGATTGTGCTAGCAGGTTTAATCGAATTCAAAAGATCTTTTA
AGAAGGAGATATACATATGAGTAAAGGAGAAGAACTTTTCACTGGAGTTGTCCCAATTCTTGTTGAATTA
GATGGTGATGTTAATGGGCACAAATTTTCTGTCAGTGGAGAGGGTGAAGGTGATGCAACATACGGAAAAC
TTACCCTTAAATTTATTTGCACTACTGGAAAACTACCTGTTCCGTGGCCAACACTTGTCACTACTTTCTC
TTATGGTGTTCAATGCTTTTCCCGTTATCCGGATCACATGAAACGGCATGACTTTTTCAAGAGTGCCATG
CCCGAAGGTTATGTACAGGAACGCACTATATCTTTCAAAGATGACGGGAACTACAAGACGCGTGCTGAAG
TCAAGTTTGAAGGTGATACCCTTGTTAATCGTATCGAGTTAAAAGGTATTGATTTTAAAGAAGATGGAAA
CATTCTCGGACACAAACTGGAGTACAACTATAACTCACACAATGTATACATCACGGCAGACAAACAAAAG
AATGGAATCAAAGCTAACTTCAAAATTCGCCACAACATTGAAGATGGCTCCGTTCAACTAGCAGACCATT
ATCAACAAAATACTCCAATTGGCGATGGCCCTGTCCTTTTACCAGACAACCATTACCTGTCCACACAATC
TGCCCTTTCGAAAGATCCCAACGAAAAGCGTGACCACATGGTCCTTCTTGAGTTTGTAACTGCTGCTGGG
ATTACACATGGCATGGATGAGCTCTACAAATAAGGATCCAAACTCGAGTAAGGATCTCCAGGCATCAAAT
AAAACGAAAGGCTCAGTCGAAAGACTGGGCCTTTCGTTTTATCTGTTGTTTGTCGGTGAACGCTCTCTAC
TAGAGTCACACTGGCTCACCTTCGGGTGGGCCTTTCTGCGTTTATACCTAGGCTACAGCCGATAGTCTGG
AACAGCGCACTTACGGGTTGCTGCGCAACCCAAGTGCTACCGGCGCGGCAGCGTGACCCGTGTCGGCGGC
TCCAACGGCTCGCCATCGTCCAGAAAACACGGCTCATCGGGCATCGGCAGGCGCTGCTGCCCGCGCCGTT
CCCATTCCTCCGTTTCGGTCAAGGCTGGCAGGTCTGGTTCCATGCCCGGAATGCCGGGCTGGCTGGGCGG
CTCCTCGCCGGGGCCGGTCGGTAGTTGCTGCTCGCCCGGATACAGGGTCGGGATGCGGCGCAGGTCGCCA
TGCCCCAACAGCGATTCGTCCTGGTCGTCGTGATCAACCACCACGGCGGCACTGAACACCGACAGGCGCA
ACTGGTCGCGGGGCTGGCCCCACGCCACGCGGTCATTGACCACGTAGGCCAACACGGTGCCGGGGCCGTT
GAGCTTCACGACGGAGATCCAGCGCTCGGCCACCAAGTCCTTGACTGCGTATTGGACCGTCCGCAAAGAA
CGTCCGATGAGCTTGGAAAGTGTCTTCTGGCTGACCACCACGGCGTTCTGGTGGCCCATCTGCGCCACGA
GGTGATGCAGCAGCATTGCCGCCGTGGGTTTCCTCGCAATAAGCCCGGCCCACGCCTCATGCGCTTTGCG
TTCCGTTTGCACCCAGTGACCGGGCTTGTTCTTGGCTTGAATGCCGATTTCTCTGGACTGCGTGGCCATG
CTTATCTCCATGCGGTAGGGGTGCCGCACGGTTGCGGCACCATGCGCAATCAGCTGCAACTTTTCGGCAG
CGCGACAACAATTATGCGTTGCGTAAAAGTGGCAGTCAATTACAGATTTTCTTTAACCTACGCAATGAGC
TATTGCGGGGGGTGCCGCAATGAGCTGTTGCGTACCCCCCTTTTTTAAGTTGTTGATTTTTAAGTCTTTC
GCATTTCGCCCTATATCTAGTTCTTTGGTGCCCAAAGAAGGGCACCCCTGCGGGGTTCCCCCACGCCTTC
GGCGCGGCTCCCCCTCCGGCAAAAAGTGGCCCCTCCGGGGCTTGTTGATCGACTGCGCGGCCTTCGGCCT
TGCCCAAGGTGGCGCTGCCCCCTTGGAACCCCCGCACTCGCCGCCGTGAGGCTCGGGGGGCAGGCGGGCG
GGCTTCGCCCTTCGACTGCCCCCACTCGCATAGGCTTGGGTCGTTCCAGGCGCGTCAAGGCCAAGCCGCT
GCGCGGTCGCTGCGCGAGCCTTGACCCGCCTTCCACTTGGTGTCCAACCGGCAAGCGAAGCGCGCAGGCC
GCAGGCCGGAGGCACTAGTGCTTGGATTCTCACCAATAAAAAACGCCCGGCGGCAACCGAGCGTTCTGAA
CAAATCCAGATGGAGTTCTGAGGTCATTACTGGATCTATCAACAGGAGTCCAAGCGAGCTCGATATCAAA
TTACGCCCCGCCCTGCCACTCATCGCAGTACTGTTGTAATTCATTAAGCATTCTGCCGACATGGAAGCCA
TCACAAACGGCATGATGAACCTGAATCGCCAGCGGCATCAGCACCTTGTCGCCTTGCGTATAATATTTGC
CCATGGTGAAAACGGGGGCGAAGAAGTTGTCCATATTGGCCACGTTTAAATCAAAACTGGTGAAACTCAC
CCAGGGATTGGCTGAGACGAAAAACATATTCTCAATAAACCCTTTAGGGAAATAGGCCAGGTTTTCACCG
TAACACGCCACATCTTGCGAATATATGTGTAGAAACTGCCGGAAATCGTCGTGGTATTCACTCCAGAGCG
ATGAAAACGTTTCAGTTTGCTCATGGAAAACGGTGTAACAAGGGTGAACACTATCCCATATCACCAGCTC
ACCGTCTTTCATTGCCATACGAAATTCCGGATGAGCATTCATCAGGCGGGCAAGAATGTGAATAAAGGCC
GGATAAAACTTGTGCTTATTTTTCTTTACGGTCTTTAAAAAGGCCGTAATATCCAGCTGAACGGTCTGGT
TATAGGTACATTGAGCAACTGACTGAAATGCCTCAAAATGTTCTTTACGATGCCATTGGGATATATCAAC
GGTGGTATATCCAGTGATTTTTTTCTCCATTTTAGCTTCCTTAGCTCCTGAAAATCTCGATAACTCAAAA
AATACGCCCGGTAGTGATCTTATTTCATTATGGTGAAAGTTGGAACCTCTTACGTGCCGATCAACGTCTC
ATTTTCGCCAGATATC
